Addgene plasmid #61532: TetO-FUW-Bmi1
Purpose: Expresses Bmi1 in mammalian cells
Depositing lab: Rudolf Jaenisch. Depositing organization: Whitehead Institute for Biomedical Research. Publication: Direct Lineage Conversion of Adult Mouse Liver Cells and B Lymphocytes to Neural Stem Cells. Cassady JP, D'Alessio AC, Sarkar S, Dani VS, Fan ZP, Ganz K, Roessler R, Sur M, Young RA, Jaenisch R. Stem Cell Reports. 2014 Nov 6. pii: S2213-6711(14)00307-5. doi: 10.1016/j.stemcr.2014.10.001. PubMed 25454632.
Backbone
  Vector backbone: TetO-FUW
  Backbone size w/o insert (bp): 8376
  Total vector size (bp): 9351
  Vector type: Mammalian Expression, Lentiviral
Growth in bacteria
  Bacterial resistance: Ampicillin, 100 μg/mL
  Growth temperature: 37°C
  Growth strain: Stbl3
  Copy number: High Copy
Gene/Insert
  Gene/Insert name: Bmi1
  Species: M. musculus (mouse)
  Insert size (bp): 975
  Entrez Gene: Bmi1 (a.k.a. Bmi-1, Pcgf4)
  Cloning method: Restriction Enzyme; 5′ cloning site EcoRI (not destroyed); 3′ cloning site EcoRI (not destroyed)
  Sequencing primers: 5′ AAGACCACCGCACAGCAAGC; 3′ TTCCGCCGTGGCAATAGGGA
Terms and licenses: Academic/Nonprofit Terms; Industry Terms: Not Available to Industry
How to cite: TetO-FUW-Bmi1 was a gift from Rudolf Jaenisch (Addgene plasmid # 61532 ; http://n2t.net/addgene:61532 ; RRID:Addgene_61532)
