[The description below was written by a language model from this plasmid's Addgene catalogue record.]
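Description:
TetO-FUW-Bmi1 is a lentiviral mammalian expression plasmid built on the TetO-FUW backbone, carrying the mouse Bmi1 coding sequence (also known as Bmi-1 or Pcgf4). The backbone is about 8.4 kb and the finished construct about 9.35 kb, with a 975 bp insert placed at an EcoRI site that is retained on both sides, so the insert can be excised with that single enzyme and its orientation needs to be considered. In bacteria the plasmid is maintained at high copy under ampicillin selection; a recombination-deficient strain is the recorded host, as is typical for lentiviral vectors whose repeated LTR sequences can be unstable.

No feature table accompanies the record, so the promoter and viral elements are not explicitly listed. The backbone name indicates a tetracycline operator-controlled design derived from the FUW lentiviral vector. In such designs, transgene expression normally depends on a separately supplied tetracycline-responsive transactivator and doxycycline, and virus production requires packaging and envelope functions provided in trans. The record does not list any epitope tag, fluorescent reporter or mammalian selection marker.

Bmi1 is a Polycomb group protein, a component of the PRC1 repressive complex associated with stem cell self-renewal. The stated purpose is expression of Bmi1 in mammalian cells, and the associated publication concerns direct lineage conversion of adult mouse liver cells and B lymphocytes into neural stem cells. This suggests the construct served as one of the transduced factors in such reprogramming experiments, where stable integration and controllable expression of the factor are useful.
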