>Addgene plasmid #61532 | TetO-FUW-Bmi1 | addgene partial sequence | sequence record 102434 | WPRE-R 5'-CATAGCGTAAAAGGAGCAACA-3'
ATTTTGTAATCCAGAGGTTGATTATCGATAAGCTTGATATCGAATTCGCCCTTCTAACCAGATGAAGTTG
CTGATGACCCATTTAGTGATGATTTTCGAGGTCTACTGGCAAAGGAAGATTGGTGGTTAGCACTGGGGCT
GTTGCTGGTTCCATTCATGGTACTGGAAATGTGAGGGAACTGTGGGTGAGGAGACTGCACTGGAGTGCTG
GGACTGGGCAAACAGGAAGAGGTGGAGGGAACACCTCCGGCTGGGCTGTTGGCCTTGTCACTCCCAGAGT
CACTTTCCAGCTCTCCAGCATTCGTCAGTCCATCCCTCTGGTGACTCATCTTCATTCTTTTGCAAGTTGG
CCGAACTCTGTATTTCAAAGGTAGTGGGCCATTTCTTCTCCAGGTATAAATGTAGGCAATGTCCATTAGC
GTGTAGTAATCCTTTAAAGGTTCCTCTTCATACATGACGTCAATCTGGAAAGTATTGGGTATGTCCATTT
TACTCCTGAGAAACTTTCTCAAGTGCATCACAGTCATTGCTGCTGGGCATCGTAAGTACCTTTTATCATT
CACCTCTTCCTTAGGCTTCTCTTTATTTACTTTCCGATCCAATCTGCTCTGATCAAAGAACTCAATAGAC
AAGCTTATTATCTCATCATCAGTTATAATCCTCTTCTCCTCATCTGCAACTTCTCCTCGGTCTTCATTGG
AGCCATTGGCAGCATCAGCTGACGGGTGAGCTGCATAAAAATCTCTTCTTCTCTTCATCTCATTTTTGAA
AAGCCCTGGGACTAATTTGTATACAATATCTTGA
