>Addgene plasmid #61532 | TetO-FUW-Bmi1 | addgene partial sequence | sequence record 102436 | LNCX 5'-AGCTCGTTTAGTGAACCGTCAGATC-3'
TTTGACCTCCATAGAAGACACCGGGACCGATCCAGCCTCCGCGGCCCCGAATTCGCCCTTATGCATCGAA
CAACCAGAATCAAGATCACTGAGCTAAATCCCCACTTAATGTGTGTCCTGTGTGGAGGGTACTTCATTGA
TGCCACTACCATAATAGAATGTCTACATTCCTTCTGTAAAACATGTATTGTACGTTACTTGGAGACCAGC
AAGTATTGTCCTATTTGTGATGTCCAGGTTCACAAAACCAGACCACTCCTGAACATAAGGTCAGATAAAA
CTCTTCAAGATATTGTATACAAATTAGTCCCAGGGCTTTTCAAAAATGAGATGAA
